Addgene plasmid #185277: pST_APOE_HUMAN_K164E (pBS0843)
Purpose: For the mammalian expression of the human protein APOE_HUMAN_K164E. This is one of the top performing targets in our apoptosis assay (it protected from apoptosis).
Depositing lab: Pamela Silver. Depositing organization: Harvard Medical School. Publication: Natural and Designed Proteins Inspired by Extremotolerant Organisms Can Form Condensates and Attenuate Apoptosis in Human Cells. Veling MT, Nguyen DT, Thadani NN, Oster ME, Rollins NJ, Brock KP, Bethel NP, Lim S, Baker D, Way JC, Marks DS, Chang RL, Silver PA. ACS Synth Biol. 2022 Mar 18;11(3):1292-1302. doi: 10.1021/acssynbio.1c00572. Epub 2022 Feb 18. PubMed 35176859.
Backbone
  Vector backbone: YK 02
  Vector type: Mammalian Expression
Growth in bacteria
  Bacterial resistance: Ampicillin, 100 μg/mL
  Growth temperature: 37°C
  Growth strain: DH5alpha
  Copy number: High Copy
Gene/Insert
  Gene/Insert name: APOE_HUMAN_K164E
  Species: H. sapiens (human)
  Insert size (bp): 954
  Mutation: K164E
  Cloning method: Gibson Cloning
Terms and licenses: Academic/Nonprofit Terms; Industry Terms: Not Available to Industry
Depositor comments: This is one of the top performing targets in our apoptosis assay (it protected from apoptosis). See supplemental table 2 in our paper to see its performance in our assay. The negative control for this assay is pSecTag2 B which can be obtained from Thermo here https://www.thermofisher.com/order/catalog/product/V90020
How to cite: pST_APOE_HUMAN_K164E (pBS0843) was a gift from Pamela Silver (Addgene plasmid # 185277 ; http://n2t.net/addgene:185277 ; RRID:Addgene_185277)
