[The description below was written by a language model from this plasmid's Addgene catalogue record and pLannotate feature annotations shown in this document.]
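Description:
pST_APOE_HUMAN_K164E (pBS0843) is a 5,864-nt mammalian expression plasmid built by Gibson cloning in a backbone recorded as YK 02. It carries a human apolipoprotein E coding sequence with a K164E substitution. The insert is listed as 954 bp, and the annotation places the APOE open reading frame at about 950 nt. The ORF lies downstream of the human cytomegalovirus immediate-early enhancer and promoter and is followed by the bovine growth hormone polyadenylation signal, an arrangement that gives strong constitutive transcription in transfected mammalian cells. A T7 promoter sits between the CMV promoter and the ORF and could support in vitro transcription or serve as a sequencing primer site. No epitope tags or reporter fusions are annotated. The short matches called as a truncated HIV-1 LTR, a lacI fragment and a second ble fragment are probably incidental hits rather than functional elements.

In E. coli the plasmid replicates from a high-copy ColE1/pUC-type origin and is selected with ampicillin through the bla gene and its own promoter. An f1 origin is also present and allows single-stranded DNA production. A second marker cassette places the Sh ble gene (BleoR) under tandem SV40 early and EM7 promoters with an SV40 poly(A) signal, so Zeocin-family selection should be possible in either mammalian or bacterial cells.

The depositors describe the construct as one of the top performers in their apoptosis assay, in which expression of this APOE variant protected human cells from apoptosis. That work examined natural and designed proteins inspired by extremotolerant organisms. The negative control they name for the assay is the commercial vector pSecTag2 B.
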