Features (pLannotate 1.2.2; 21 found; start..end, strand, type, name):
     27..79      -  misc_feature   bom (fragment): basis of mobility region from pBR322
    234..613     +  enhancer       CMV enhancer: human cytomegalovirus immediate early enhancer
    614..817     +  promoter       CMV promoter: human cytomegalovirus (CMV) immediate early promoter
    813..846     +  LTR            5' LTR (truncated) (fragment): truncated 5' long terminal repeat (LTR) from HIV-1
    862..880     +  promoter       T7 promoter: promoter for bacteriophage T7 RNA polymerase
    904..1854    +  CDS            APOE: APOE_HUMAN - Experimental evidence at protein level: Swiss-Prot protein existence level 1. (Microbial infection) Through its interaction with HCV envelope glycoprotein E2, participates in the attachment of HCV to HSPGs and other receptors (LDLr, VLDLr, and SR-B1) on the cell surface and to the assembly, maturation and infectivity of HCV viral particles (PubMed:25122793, PubMed:29695434). This interaction is probably promoted via the up-regulation of cellular autophagy by the virus (PubMed:29695434). From Homo sapiens (Human).
   1877..2101    +  polyA_signal   bGH poly(A) signal: bovine growth hormone polyadenylation signal
   2105..2126    +  promoter       SV40 promoter (fragment): SV40 enhancer and early promoter
   2147..2575    +  rep_origin     f1 ori (sequence partly withheld): f1 bacteriophage origin of replication; arrow indicates direction of (+) strand synthesis
   2589..2918    +  promoter       SV40 promoter: SV40 enhancer and early promoter
   2966..3013    +  promoter       EM7 promoter: synthetic bacterial promoter&nbsp
   3032..3406    +  CDS            BleoR: antibiotic-binding protein; Sh ble from Streptoalloteichus hindustanus; confers resistance to bleomycin, phleomycin, and Zeocin™
   3416..3541    +  CDS            ble (fragment): BLE_KLEPN - Experimental evidence at protein level: Swiss-Prot protein existence level 1. Binding protein with a strong affinity to the bleomycin family of antibiotics. Binds to CL990; an antimitotic-antibiotic compound. From Klebsiella pneumoniae.
   3536..3657    +  polyA_signal   SV40 poly(A) signal: SV40 polyadenylation signal
   3730..3746    -  protein_bind   lac operator: The lac repressor binds to the lac operator to inhibit transcription in E. coli. This inhibition can be relieved by adding lactose or isopropyl-β-D-thiogalactopyranoside (IPTG). lac repressor encoded by lacI
   3754..3784    -  promoter       lac promoter: promoter for the E. coli lac operon
   3799..3820    -  protein_bind   CAP binding site: CAP binding activates transcription in the presence of cAMP. E. coli catabolite activator protein
   3833..3925    -  CDS            lacI (fragment): lac repressor; lacI; The lac repressor binds to the lac operator to inhibit transcription in E. coli. This inhibition can be relieved by adding lactose or isopropyl-β-D-thiogalactopyranoside (IPTG).
   4108..4696    -  rep_origin     ori: high-copy-number ColE1/pMB1/pBR322/pUC origin of replication
   4867..5727    -  CDS            AmpR: β-lactamase; bla; confers resistance to ampicillin, carbenicillin, and related antibiotics
   5728..5832    -  promoter       AmpR promoter: bla
>Addgene plasmid #185277 | pST_APOE_HUMAN_K164E (pBS0843) | addgene full sequence | sequence record 363811 | Addgene NGS Result
ACGGATCGGGAGATCTCCCGATCCCCTATGGTGCACTCTCAGTACAATCTGCTCTGATGCCGCATAGTTA
AGCCAGTATCTGCTCCCTGCTTGTGTGTTGGAGGTCGCTGAGTAGTGCGCGAGCAAAATTTAAGCTACAA
CAAGGCAAGGCTTGACCGACAATTGCATGAAGAATCTGCTTAGGGTTAGGCGTTTTGCGCTGCTTCGCGA
TGTACGGGCCAGATATACGCGTTGACATTGATTATTGACTAGTTATTAATAGTAATCAATTACGGGGTCA
TTAGTTCATAGCCCATATATGGAGTTCCGCGTTACATAACTTACGGTAAATGGCCCGCCTGGCTGACCGC
CCAACGACCCCCGCCCATTGACGTCAATAATGACGTATGTTCCCATAGTAACGCCAATAGGGACTTTCCA
TTGACGTCAATGGGTGGAGTATTTACGGTAAACTGCCCACTTGGCAGTACATCAAGTGTATCATATGCCA
AGTACGCCCCCTATTGACGTCAATGACGGTAAATGGCCCGCCTGGCATTATGCCCAGTACATGACCTTAT
GGGACTTTCCTACTTGGCAGTACATCTACGTATTAGTCATCGCTATTACCATGGTGATGCGGTTTTGGCA
GTACATCAATGGGCGTGGATAGCGGTTTGACTCACGGGGATTTCCAAGTCTCCACCCCATTGACGTCAAT
GGGAGTTTGTTTTGGCACCAAAATCAACGGGACTTTCCAAAATGTCGTAACAACTCCGCCCCATTGACGC
AAATGGGCGGTAGGCGTGTACGGTGGGAGGTCTATATAAGCAGAGCTCTCTGGCTAACTAGAGAACCCAC
TGCTTACTGGCTTATCGAAATTAATACGACTCACTATAGGGAGACCCAAGCTGGCTAGCCACCATGAAAG
TGTTATGGGCAGCATTGTTGGTGACATTTTTAGCTGGGTGCCAGGCCAAAGTGGAACAAGCAGTGGAAAC
AGAACCTGAACCTGAACTGAGACAGCAGACCGAATGGCAAAGTGGCCAGAGATGGGAACTGGCCCTGGGG
AGATTTTGGGACTATCTGAGATGGGTGCAGACCCTGAGCGAGCAGGTGCAGGAGGAGCTCCTGAGCTCTC
AGGTGACACAGGAACTGAGAGCCCTGATGGACGAGACTATGAAGGAACTGAAGGCCTACAAATCTGAGCT
GGAAGAGCAGCTGACCCCCGTGGCTGAAGAGACCCGCGCTCGCTTGTCCAAAGAGCTCCAGGCCGCCCAG
GCCCGGCTGGGTGCCGATATGGAGGACGTCTGCGGCCGCCTGGTCCAGTACCGCGGGGAAGTGCAGGCTA
TGCTGGGGCAGTCTACAGAGGAGCTCCGGGTCAGACTGGCCTCTCACCTGCGGAAGCTGAGGGAGAGGTT
GCTCCGCGACGCCGACGACCTCCAGAAGCGCCTGGCTGTGTACCAGGCCGGCGCCCGGGAAGGCGCCGAG
CGCGGACTCTCCGCTATCAGGGAGCGGCTCGGCCCTCTGGTTGAACAGGGCAGAGTCAGGGCTGCCACTG
TGGGGAGCCTCGCCGGACAGCCCCTCCAGGAGAGAGCCCAGGCCTGGGGCGAGCGCCTGCGAGCTAGAAT
GGAGGAGATGGGGTCCAGAACCCGCGACCGCCTGGACGAAGTGAAGGAGCAGGTGGCCGAGGTGCGTGCC
AAACTGGAGGAACAGGCCCAGCAGATCCGCCTCCAGGCTGAGGCCTTCCAGGCCAGACTGAAGAGCTGGT
TTGAGCCTCTTGTGGAGGATATGCAGCGGCAGTGGGCCGGGCTGGTCGAGAAGGTGCAGGCCGCCGTGGG
CACTTCCGCCGCCCCTGTCCCCAGCGACAACCATTGAACCCGCTGATCAGCCTCGACTGTGCCTTCTAGT
TGCCAGCCATCTGTTGTTTGCCCCTCCCCCGTGCCTTCCTTGACCCTGGAAGGTGCCACTCCCACTGTCC
TTTCCTAATAAAATGAGGAAATTGCATCGCATTGTCTGAGTAGGTGTCATTCTATTCTGGGGGGTGGGGT
GGGGCAGGACAGCAAGGGGGAGGATTGGGAAGACAATAGCAGGCATGCTGGGGATGCGGTGGGCTCTATG
GCTTCTGAGGCGGAAAGAACCAGCTGGGGCTCTAGGGGGTATCCCC
[124 nt withheld, positions 2147-2270]
C
[91 nt withheld, positions 2272-2362]
A
[49 nt withheld, positions 2364-2412]
CCTTTGACGTTGGAGTCCACGTTCTTT
[37 nt withheld, positions 2440-2476]
ACCCTATCTCGGTCTATTCTTTTGATTTATAAGGGATTTTGCCGATTTCGGCCTATTGGTTAAAAAATGA
GCTGATTTAACAAAAATTTAACGCGAATTAATTCTGTGGAATGTGTGTCAGTTAGGGTGTGGAAAGTCCC
CAGGCTCCCCAGCAGGCAGAAGTATGCAAAGCATGCATCTCAATTAGTCAGCAACCAGGTGTGGAAAGTC
CCCAGGCTCCCCAGCAGGCAGAAGTATGCAAAGCATGCATCTCAATTAGTCAGCAACCATAGTCCCGCCC
CTAACTCCGCCCATCCCGCCCCTAACTCCGCCCAGTTCCGCCCATTCTCCGCCCCATGGCTGACTAATTT
TTTTTATTTATGCAGAGGCCGAGGCCGCCTCTGCCTCTGAGCTATTCCAGAAGTAGTGAGGAGGCTTTTT
TGGAGGCCTAGGCTTTTGCAAAAAGCTCCCGGGAGCTTGTATATCCATTTTCGGATCTGATCAGCACGTG
TTGACAATTAATCATCGGCATAGTATATCGGCATAGTATAATACGACAAGGTGAGGAACTAAACCATGGC
CAAGTTGACCAGTGCCGTTCCGGTGCTCACCGCGCGCGACGTCGCCGGAGCGGTCGAGTTCTGGACCGAC
CGGCTCGGGTTCTCCCGGGACTTCGTGGAGGACGACTTCGCCGGTGTGGTCCGGGACGACGTGACCCTGT
TCATCAGCGCGGTCCAGGACCAGGTGGTGCCGGACAACACCCTGGCCTGGGTGTGGGTGCGCGGCCTGGA
CGAGCTGTACGCCGAGTGGTCGGAGGTCGTGTCCACGAACTTCCGGGACGCCTCCGGGCCGGCCATGACC
GAGATCGGCGAGCAGCCGTGGGGGCGGGAGTTCGCCCTGCGCGACCCGGCCGGCAACTGCGTGCACTTCG
TGGCCGAGGAGCAGGACTGACACGTGCTACGAGATTTCGATTCCACCGCCGCCTTCTATGAAAGGTTGGG
CTTCGGAATCGTTTTCCGGGACGCCGGCTGGATGATCCTCCAGCGCGGGGATCTCATGCTGGAGTTCTTC
GCCCACCCCAACTTGTTTATTGCAGCTTATAATGGTTACAAATAAAGCAATAGCATCACAAATTTCACAA
ATAAAGCATTTTTTTCACTGCATTCTAGTTGTGGTTTGTCCAAACTCATCAATGTATCTTATCATGTCTG
TATACCGTCGACCTCTAGCTAGAGCTTGGCGTAATCATGGTCATAGCTGTTTCCTGTGTGAAATTGTTAT
CCGCTCACAATTCCACACAACATACGAGCCGGAAGCATAAAGTGTAAAGCCTGGGGTGCCTAATGAGTGA
GCTAACTTACATTAATTGCGTTGCGCTCACTGCCCGCTTTCCAGTCGGGAAACCTGTCGTGCCAGCTGCA
TTAATGAATCGGCCAACGCGCGGGGAGAGGCGGTTTGCGTATTGGGCGCTCTTCCGCTTCCTCGCTCACT
GACTCGCTGCGCTCGGTCGTTCGGCTGCGGCGAGCGGTATCAGCTCACTCAAAGGCGGTAATACGGTTAT
CCACAGAATCAGGGGATAACGCAGGAAAGAACATGTGAGCAAAAGGCCAGCAAAAGGCCAGGAACCGTAA
AAAGGCCGCGTTGCTGGCGTTTTTCCATAGGCTCCGCCCCCCTGACGAGCATCACAAAAATCGACGCTCA
AGTCAGAGGTGGCGAAACCCGACAGGACTATAAAGATACCAGGCGTTTCCCCCTGGAAGCTCCCTCGTGC
GCTCTCCTGTTCCGACCCTGCCGCTTACCGGATACCTGTCCGCCTTTCTCCCTTCGGGAAGCGTGGCGCT
TTCTCATAGCTCACGCTGTAGGTATCTCAGTTCGGTGTAGGTCGTTCGCTCCAAGCTGGGCTGTGTGCAC
GAACCCCCCGTTCAGCCCGACCGCTGCGCCTTATCCGGTAACTATCGTCTTGAGTCCAACCCGGTAAGAC
ACGACTTATCGCCACTGGCAGCAGCCACTGGTAACAGGATTAGCAGAGCGAGGTATGTAGGCGGTGCTAC
AGAGTTCTTGAAGTGGTGGCCTAACTACGGCTACACTAGAAGAACAGTATTTGGTATCTGCGCTCTGCTG
AAGCCAGTTACCTTCGGAAAAAGAGTTGGTAGCTCTTGATCCGGCAAACAAACCACCGCTGGTAGCGGTG
GTTTTTTTGTTTGCAAGCAGCAGATTACGCGCAGAAAAAAAGGATCTCAAGAAGATCCTTTGATCTTTTC
TACGGGGTCTGACGCTCAGTGGAACGAAAACTCACGTTAAGGGATTTTGGTCATGAGATTATCAAAAAGG
ATCTTCACCTAGATCCTTTTAAATTAAAAATGAAGTTTTAAATCAATCTAAAGTATATATGAGTAAACTT
GGTCTGACAGTTACCAATGCTTAATCAGTGAGGCACCTATCTCAGCGATCTGTCTATTTCGTTCATCCAT
AGTTGCCTGACTCCCCGTCGTGTAGATAACTACGATACGGGAGGGCTTACCATCTGGCCCCAGTGCTGCA
ATGATACCGCGAGACCCACGCTCACCGGCTCCAGATTTATCAGCAATAAACCAGCCAGCCGGAAGGGCCG
AGCGCAGAAGTGGTCCTGCAACTTTATCCGCCTCCATCCAGTCTATTAATTGTTGCCGGGAAGCTAGAGT
AAGTAGTTCGCCAGTTAATAGTTTGCGCAACGTTGTTGCCATTGCTACAGGCATCGTGGTGTCACGCTCG
TCGTTTGGTATGGCTTCATTCAGCTCCGGTTCCCAACGATCAAGGCGAGTTACATGATCCCCCATGTTGT
GCAAAAAAGCGGTTAGCTCCTTCGGTCCTCCGATCGTTGTCAGAAGTAAGTTGGCCGCAGTGTTATCACT
CATGGTTATGGCAGCACTGCATAATTCTCTTACTGTCATGCCATCCGTAAGATGCTTTTCTGTGACTGGT
GAGTACTCAACCAAGTCATTCTGAGAATAGTGTATGCGGCGACCGAGTTGCTCTTGCCCGGCGTCAATAC
GGGATAATACCGCGCCACATAGCAGAACTTTAAAAGTGCTCATCATTGGAAAACGTTCTTCGGGGCGAAA
ACTCTCAAGGATCTTACCGCTGTTGAGATCCAGTTCGATGTAACCCACTCGTGCACCCAACTGATCTTCA
GCATCTTTTACTTTCACCAGCGTTTCTGGGTGAGCAAAAACAGGAAGGCAAAATGCCGCAAAAAAGGGAA
TAAGGGCGACACGGAAATGTTGAATACTCATACTCTTCCTTTTTCAATATTATTGAAGCATTTATCAGGG
TTATTGTCTCATGAGCGGATACATATTTGAATGTATTTAGAAAAATAAACAAATAGGGGTTCCGCGCACA
TTTCCCCGAAAAGTGCCACCTGACGTCG
